>Addgene plasmid #106745 | gh85 | addgene full sequence | sequence record 225622 | Addgene NGS Result
GAGGGCCTATTTCCCATGATTCCTTCATATTTGCATATACGATACAAGGCTGTTAGAGAGATAATTGGAA
TTAATTTGACTGTAAACACAAAGATATTAGTACAAAATACGTGACGTAGAAAGTAATAATTTCTTGGGTA
GTTTGCAGTTTTAAAATTATGTTTTAAAATGGACTATCATATGCTTACCGTAACTTGAAAGTATTTCGAT
TTCTTGGCTTTATATATCTTGTGGAAAGGACGAAACACCGCAGGGTGATGCGGAATACCGGTTTTAGAGC
TAGAAATAGCAAGTTAAAATAAGGCTAGTCCGTTATCAACTTGAAAAAGTGGCACCGAGTCGGTGCTTTT
TTGTTTTAGAGCTAGAAATAGCAAGTTAAAATAAGGCTAGTCCGTTTTTAGCGCGTGCGCCAATTCTGCA
GACAAATGGCTCTAGAGGGCCGCAGGAACCCCTAGTGATGGAGTTGGCCACTCCCTCTCTGCGCGCTCGC
TCGCTCACTGAGGCCGGGCGACCAAAGGTCGCCCGACGCCCGGGCTTTGCCCGGGCGGCCTCAGTGAGCG
AGCGAGCGCGCAGCTGCCTGCAGGGGCGCCTGATGCGGTATTTTCTCCTTACGCATCTGTGCGGTATTTC
ACACCGCATA
[95 nt withheld, positions 641-735]
T
[46 nt withheld, positions 737-782]
C
[141 nt withheld, positions 784-924]
CCTTTGACGTTGGAGTCCACGTTCTTT
[37 nt withheld, positions 952-988]
ACTCTATCTCGGGCTATTCTTTTGATTTATAAGGGATTTTGCCGATTTCGGTCTATTGGTTAAAAAATGA
GCTGATTTAACAAAAATTTAACGCGAATTTTAACAAAATATTAACGTTTACAATTTTATGGTGCACTCTC
AGTACAATCTGCTCTGATGCCGCATAGTTAAGCCAGCCCCGACACCCGCCAACACCCGCTGACGCGCCCT
GACGGGCTTGTCTGCTCCCGGCATCCGCTTACAGACAAGCTGTGACCGTCTCCGGGAGCTGCATGTGTCA
GAGGTTTTCACCGTCATCACCGAAACGCGCGAGACGAAAGGGCCTCGTGATACGCCTATTTTTATAGGTT
AATGTCATGATAATAATGGTTTCTTAGACGTCAGGTGGCACTTTTCGGGGAAATGTGCGCGGAACCCCTA
TTTGTTTATTTTTCTAAATACATTCAAATATGTATCCGCTCATGAGACAATAACCCTGATAAATGCTTCA
ATAATATTGAAAAAGGAAGAGTATGAGTATTCAACATTTCCGTGTCGCCCTTATTCCCTTTTTTGCGGCA
TTTTGCCTTCCTGTTTTTGCTCACCCAGAAACGCTGGTGAAAGTAAAAGATGCTGAAGATCAGTTGGGTG
CACGAGTGGGTTACATCGAACTGGATCTCAACAGCGGTAAGATCCTTGAGAGTTTTCGCCCCGAAGAACG
TTTTCCAATGATGAGCACTTTTAAAGTTCTGCTATGTGGCGCGGTATTATCCCGTATTGACGCCGGGCAA
GAGCAACTCGGTCGCCGCATACACTATTCTCAGAATGACTTGGTTGAGTACTCACCAGTCACAGAAAAGC
ATCTTACGGATGGCATGACAGTAAGAGAATTATGCAGTGCTGCCATAACCATGAGTGATAACACTGCGGC
CAACTTACTTCTGACAACGATCGGAGGACCGAAGGAGCTAACCGCTTTTTTGCACAACATGGGGGATCAT
GTAACTCGCCTTGATCGTTGGGAACCGGAGCTGAATGAAGCCATACCAAACGACGAGCGTGACACCACGA
TGCCTGTAGCAATGGCAACAACGTTGCGCAAACTATTAACTGGCGAACTACTTACTCTAGCTTCCCGGCA
ACAATTAATAGACTGGATGGAGGCGGATAAAGTTGCAGGACCACTTCTGCGCTCGGCCCTTCCGGCTGGC
TGGTTTATTGCTGATAAATCTGGAGCCGGTGAGCGTGGAAGCCGCGGTATCATTGCAGCACTGGGGCCAG
ATGGTAAGCCCTCCCGTATCGTAGTTATCTACACGACGGGGAGTCAGGCAACTATGGATGAACGAAATAG
ACAGATCGCTGAGATAGGTGCCTCACTGATTAAGCATTGGTAACTGTCAGACCAAGTTTACTCATATATA
CTTTAGATTGATTTAAAACTTCATTTTTAATTTAAAAGGATCTAGGTGAAGATCCTTTTTGATAATCTCA
TGACCAAAATCCCTTAACGTGAGTTTTCGTTCCACTGAGCGTCAGACCCCGTAGAAAAGATCAAAGGATC
TTCTTGAGATCCTTTTTTTCTGCGCGTAATCTGCTGCTTGCAAACAAAAAAACCACCGCTACCAGCGGTG
GTTTGTTTGCCGGATCAAGAGCTACCAACTCTTTTTCCGAAGGTAACTGGCTTCAGCAGAGCGCAGATAC
CAAATACTGTTCTTCTAGTGTAGCCGTAGTTAGGCCACCACTTCAAGAACTCTGTAGCACCGCCTACATA
CCTCGCTCTGCTAATCCTGTTACCAGTGGCTGCTGCCAGTGGCGATAAGTCGTGTCTTACCGGGTTGGAC
TCAAGACGATAGTTACCGGATAAGGCGCAGCGGTCGGGCTGAACGGGGGGTTCGTGCACACAGCCCAGCT
TGGAGCGAACGACCTACACCGAACTGAGATACCTACAGCGTGAGCTATGAGAAAGCGCCACGCTTCCCGA
AGGGAGAAAGGCGGACAGGTATCCGGTAAGCGGCAGGGTCGGAACAGGAGAGCGCACGAGGGAGCTTCCA
GGGGGAAACGCCTGGTATCTTTATAGTCCTGTCGGGTTTCGCCACCTCTGACTTGAGCGTCGATTTTTGT
GATGCTCGTCAGGGGGGCGGAGCCTATGGAAAAACGCCAGCAACGCGGCCTTTTTACGGTTCCTGGCCTT
TTGCTGGCCTTTTGCTCACATGT
Features (pLannotate 1.2.2; 11 found; start..end, strand, type, name):
      1..241     +  promoter       U6 promoter: RNA polymerase III promoter for human U6 snRNA
    271..346     +  misc_RNA       gRNA scaffold: guide RNA scaffold for the Streptococcus pyogenes CRISPR/Cas9 system
    353..396     +  misc_RNA       gRNA scaffold (fragment): guide RNA scaffold for the Streptococcus pyogenes CRISPR/Cas9 system
    444..584     +  repeat_region  AAV2 ITR: inverted terminal repeat of adeno-associated virus serotype 2 inverted
    589..640     -  misc_feature   bom (fragment): basis of mobility region from pBR322
    659..1114    +  rep_origin     f1 ori (sequence partly withheld): f1 bacteriophage origin of replication; arrow indicates direction of (+) strand synthesis
   1115..1164    -  misc_feature   bom (fragment): basis of mobility region from pBR322
   1266..1301    -  CDS            rop (fragment): Rop protein, which maintains plasmids at low copy number; rop
   1396..1500    +  promoter       AmpR promoter: bla
   1501..2361    +  CDS            AmpR: β-lactamase; bla; confers resistance to ampicillin, carbenicillin, and related antibiotics
   2532..3120    +  rep_origin     ori: high-copy-number ColE1/pMB1/pBR322/pUC origin of replication
