[The description below was written by a language model from this plasmid's Addgene catalogue record and pLannotate feature annotations shown in this document.]
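Description:
gh85 is a small (about 3.2 kb) mammalian guide RNA expression plasmid built on a pU6 backbone and designed to direct CRISPR/Cas9 to the human FUT1 gene, which encodes a fucosyltransferase also known as the H enzyme. It belongs to a validated gRNA library covering the human glycosyltransferase genes. The plasmid is propagated in E. coli at high copy number from a ColE1/pUC-type origin and is selected with ampicillin through the bla (β-lactamase) gene under its own promoter. An f1 bacteriophage origin is also present, along with short vestigial fragments of the pBR322 bom region and rop that are not expected to be functional.

The payload is a single RNA polymerase III transcription unit. A human U6 snRNA promoter drives a FUT1-specific 20-nucleotide spacer, which sits in the short unannotated gap between the promoter and the Streptococcus pyogenes Cas9 gRNA scaffold. The annotation also detects a second, partial scaffold fragment immediately downstream, followed by one AAV2 inverted terminal repeat. Because only a single ITR is annotated, it looks like a remnant of an AAV-derived parental vector rather than part of a packageable AAV genome, although the record does not comment on this.

The plasmid carries no Cas9 gene, no reporter and no mammalian selection marker, so the nuclease must be supplied separately, for example by co-transfection or from a Cas9-expressing cell line. Its stated use is expression of the gRNA targeting FUT1, consistent with gene disruption studies of glycosylation in human cells. The cloning sites used to insert the guide are not recorded.
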