Addgene plasmid #106745: gh85
Purpose: expression of gRNA targeting FUT1
Depositing lab: Eric-Paul Bennett. Depositing organization: University of Copenhagen. Publication: A validated gRNA library for CRISPR/Cas9 targeting of the human glycosyltransferase genome. Narimatsu Y, Joshi HJ, Zhang Y, Gomes C, Chen YH, Lorenzetti F, Furukawa S, Schjoldager K, Hansen L, Clausen H, Bennett EP, Wandall HH. Glycobiology. 2018 Jan 5. pii: 4791732. doi: 10.1093/glycob/cwx101. PubMed 29315387.
Backbone
  Vector backbone: pU6
  Vector type: Mammalian Expression
Growth in bacteria
  Bacterial resistance: Ampicillin, 100 μg/mL
  Growth temperature: 37°C
  Growth strain: DH5alpha
  Copy number: High Copy
Gene/Insert
  Gene/Insert name: FUT1
  gRNA/shRNA sequence: CAGGGTGATGCGGAATACCG
  Species: H. sapiens (human)
  Entrez Gene: FUT1 (a.k.a. H, HH, HSC)
  Cloning method: Restriction Enzyme; 5′ cloning site unknown (unknown if destroyed); 3′ cloning site unknown (unknown if destroyed)
  Sequencing primers: 5′ T7NP
Terms and licenses: Academic/Nonprofit Terms; Industry Terms: Not Available to Industry
How to cite: gh85 was a gift from Eric-Paul Bennett (Addgene plasmid # 106745 ; http://n2t.net/addgene:106745 ; RRID:Addgene_106745)
