>Addgene plasmid #106745 | gh85 | addgene partial sequence | sequence record 221048 | hU6-F
AATTGGAATTAATTTGACTGTAAACACAAAGATATTAGTACAAAATACGTGACGTAGAAAGTAATAATTT
CTTGGGTAGTTTGCAGTTTTAAAATTATGTTTTAAAATGGACTATCATATGCTTACCGTAACTTGAAAGT
ATTTCGATTTCTTGGCTTTATATATCTTGTGGAAAGGACGAAACACCGCAGGGTGATGCGGAATACCGGT
TTTAGAGCTAGAAATAGCAAGTTAAAATAAGGCTAGTCCGTTATCAACTTGAAAAAGTGGCACCGAGTCG
GTGCTTTTTTGTTTTAGAGCTAGAAATAGCAAGTTAAAATAAGGCTAGTCCGTTTTTAGCGCGTGCGCCA
ATTCTGCAGACAAATGGCTCTAGAGGGCCGCAGGAACCCCTAGTGATGGAGTTGGCCACTCCCTCTCTGC
GCGCTCGCTCGCTCACTGAGGCCGGGCGACCAAAGG
